Addgene plasmid #104699: pUG-UBC34
Purpose: Cloning Module
Depositing lab: Marco Trujillo. Depositing organization: Leibniz Institute of Plant Biochemistry (IPB). Publication: UbiGate: a synthetic biology toolbox to analyse ubiquitination. Kowarschik K, Hoehenwarter W, Marillonnet S, Trujillo M. New Phytol. 2018 Mar;217(4):1749-1763. doi: 10.1111/nph.14900. Epub 2017 Nov 30. PubMed 29194629.
Backbone
  Vector backbone: pICH41308
  Backbone manufacturer: self-made
  Backbone size w/o insert (bp): 2251
  Vector type: Synthetic Biology
Growth in bacteria
  Bacterial resistance: Spectinomycin, 50 μg/mL
  Growth temperature: 37°C
  Growth strain: DH5alpha
  Copy number: High Copy
Gene/Insert
  Gene/Insert name: AtUBC34 (alt name: AT1G17280)
  Species: A. thaliana (mustard weed)
  Insert size (bp): 719
  Mutation: BpiI/BsaI sites removed by point-mutation
  Entrez Gene: UBC34 (a.k.a. AT1G17280, F20D23.1, F20D23_1, ubiquitin-conjugating enzyme 34)
  Cloning method: Restriction Enzyme; 5′ cloning site BpiI (destroyed during cloning); 3′ cloning site BpiI (destroyed during cloning)
  Sequencing primers: 5′ moclof, agcgaggaagcggaagagcg; 3′ moclor, gccacctgacgtctaagaaacc
Terms and licenses: Academic/Nonprofit Terms; Industry Terms: Not Available to Industry
Depositor comments: release insert with BsaI and clone to Level 1 cloning vector
How to cite: pUG-UBC34 was a gift from Marco Trujillo (Addgene plasmid # 104699 ; http://n2t.net/addgene:104699 ; RRID:Addgene_104699)
