[The description below was written by a language model from this plasmid's Addgene catalogue record, the feature table of its GenBank file and pLannotate feature annotations shown in this document.]
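Description:
pUG-UBC34 is a Level 0 cloning module from the UbiGate toolbox, a Golden Gate/MoClo-style synthetic biology kit built to reconstitute and analyse ubiquitination. It is based on the small pICH41308 backbone and is meant only for propagation in E. coli as a parts donor. It replicates from a high-copy ColE1/pUC-type origin and is selected with spectinomycin through the aadA aminoglycoside adenylyltransferase gene, which also confers streptomycin resistance. An AmpR (bla) promoter is annotated upstream of aadA. The short lacI, RSF origin, integrase and gentamicin-resistance fragments reported by automated annotation are partial matches, most likely backbone remnants rather than functional elements.

The payload is the coding sequence of Arabidopsis thaliana UBC34 (AT1G17280), a ubiquitin-conjugating (E2) enzyme that accepts ubiquitin from the E1 and catalyses its attachment to other proteins. The roughly 0.7 kb insert was domesticated by point mutations that remove internal BpiI and BsaI sites, so the Type IIS enzymes used for assembly do not cut within it. It was cloned through BpiI sites that were destroyed in the process. No promoter, terminator or epitope tag for the insert is annotated, which fits a bare coding-sequence part.

According to the depositor, the insert is released with BsaI and ligated into a Level 1 vector, where it would be combined with other parts into a transcription unit. The record does not state which parts or expression hosts are intended. The two sequence records, an exported map and a sequencing result, differ by two nucleotides and in their start coordinate. Only the latter annotates the UBC34 coding region.
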