LOCUS       Exported 2962 bp ds-DNA circular SYN 13-MAY-2021
DEFINITION  Cloning Module.
ACCESSION   .
VERSION     .
KEYWORDS    pUG-UBC34
SOURCE      synthetic DNA construct
  ORGANISM  synthetic DNA construct
REFERENCE   1 (bases 1 to 2962)
  AUTHORS   Kowarschik K, Hoehenwarter W, Marillonnet S, Trujillo M
  TITLE     UbiGate: a synthetic biology toolbox to analyse ubiquitination.
  JOURNAL   New Phytol. 2018 Mar;217(4):1749-1763. doi: 10.1111/nph.14900. Epub
            2017 Nov 30.
  PUBMED    29194629
REFERENCE   2 (bases 1 to 2962)
  AUTHORS   .
  TITLE     Direct Submission
  JOURNAL   Exported May 13, 2021 from SnapGene Server 1.1.58
            http://www.snapgene.com
FEATURES             Location/Qualifiers
     source          1..2962
                     /organism="synthetic DNA construct"
                     /mol_type="other DNA"
     primer_bind     complement(24..42)
                     /label=pBRforEco
                     /note="pBR322 vectors, upsteam of EcoRI site, forward
                     primer"
     promoter        110..214
                     /gene="bla"
                     /label=AmpR promoter
     CDS             434..1225
                     /codon_start=1
                     /gene="aadA"
                     /product="aminoglycoside adenylyltransferase (Murphy,
                     1985)"
                     /label=SmR
                     /note="confers resistance to spectinomycin and
                     streptomycin"
                     /translation="MREAVIAEVSTQLSEVVGVIERHLEPTLLAVHLYGSAVDGGLKPH
                     SDIDLLVTVTVRLDETTRRALINDLLETSASPGESEILRAVEVTIVVHDDIIPWRYPAK
                     RELQFGEWQRNDILAGIFEPATIDIDLAILLTKAREHSVALVGPAAEELFDPVPEQDLF
                     EALNETLTLWNSPPDWAGDERNVVLTLSRIWYSAVTGKIAPKDVAADWAMERLPAQYQP
                     VILEARQAYLGQEEDRLASRADQLEEFVHYVKGEITKVVGK"
     rep_origin      1396..1984
                     /direction=RIGHT
                     /label=ori
                     /note="high-copy-number ColE1/pMB1/pBR322/pUC origin of
                     replication"
     primer_bind     1885..1904
                     /label=pBR322ori-F
                     /note="pBR322 origin, forward primer"
     primer_bind     2138..2155
                     /label=L4440
                     /note="L4440 vector, forward primer"
ORIGIN
        1 gtggctcttc agtggacgaa agggcctcgt gatacgccta tttttatagg ttaatgtcat
       61 gataataatg gtttcttaga cgtcaggtgg cacttttcgg ggaaatgtgc gcggaacccc
      121 tatttgttta tttttctaaa tacattcaaa tatgtatccg ctcatgagac aataaccctg
      181 ataaatgctt caataatatt gaaaaaggaa gagtatgcgc tcacgcaact ggtccagaac
      241 cttgaccgaa cgcagcggtg gtaacggcgc agtggcggtt ttcatggctt gttatgactg
      301 tttttttggg gtacagtcta tgcctcgggc atccaagcag caagcgcgtt acgccgtggg
      361 tcgatgtttg atgttatgga gcagcaacga tgttacgcag cagggcagtc gccctaaaac
      421 aaagttaaac atcatgaggg aagcggtgat cgccgaagta tcgactcaac tatcagaggt
      481 agttggcgtc atcgagcgcc atctcgaacc gacgttgctg gccgtacatt tgtacggctc
      541 cgcagtggat ggcggcctga agccacacag cgatattgat ttgctggtta cggtgaccgt
      601 aaggcttgat gaaacaacgc ggcgagcttt gatcaacgac cttttggaaa cttcggcttc
      661 ccctggagag agcgagattc tccgcgctgt agaagtcacc attgttgtgc acgacgacat
      721 cattccgtgg cgttatccag ctaagcgcga actgcaattt ggagaatggc agcgcaatga
      781 cattcttgca ggtatcttcg agccagccac gatcgacatt gatctggcta tcttgctgac
      841 aaaagcaaga gaacatagcg ttgccttggt aggtccagcg gcggaggaac tctttgatcc
      901 ggttcctgaa caggatctat ttgaggcgct aaatgaaacc ttaacgctat ggaactcgcc
      961 gcccgactgg gctggcgatg agcgaaatgt agtgcttacg ttgtcccgca tttggtacag
     1021 cgcagtaacc ggcaaaatcg cgccgaagga tgtcgctgcc gactgggcaa tggagcgcct
     1081 gccggcccag tatcagcccg tcatacttga agctagacag gcttatcttg gacaagaaga
     1141 agatcgcttg gcctcgcgcg cagatcagtt ggaagaattt gtccattacg taaaaggcga
     1201 gatcaccaag gtagtcggca aataactgtc agaccaagtt tactcatata tactttagat
     1261 tgatttaaaa cttcattttt aatttaaaag gatctaggtg aagatccttt ttgataatct
     1321 catgaccaaa atcccttaac gtgagttttc gttccactga gcgtcagacc ccgtagaaaa
     1381 gatcaaagga tcttcttgag atcctttttt tctgcgcgta atctgctgct tgcaaacaaa
     1441 aaaaccaccg ctaccagcgg tggtttgttt gccggatcaa gagctaccaa ctctttttcc
     1501 gaaggtaact ggcttcagca gagcgcagat accaaatact gtccttctag tgtagccgta
     1561 gttaggccac cacttcaaga actctgtagc accgcctaca tacctcgctc tgctaatcct
     1621 gttaccagtg gctgctgcca gtggcgataa gtcgtgtctt accgggttgg actcaagacg
     1681 atagttaccg gataaggcgc agcggtcggg ctgaacgggg ggttcgtgca cacagcccag
     1741 cttggagcga acgacctaca ccgaactgag atacctacag cgtgagctat gagaaagcgc
     1801 cacgcttccc gaagggagaa aggcggacag gtatccggta agcggcaggg tcggaacagg
     1861 agagcgcacg agggagcttc cagggggaaa cgcctggtat ctttatagtc ctgtcgggtt
     1921 tcgccacctc tgacttgagc gtcgattttt gtgatgctcg tcaggggggc ggagcctatg
     1981 gaaaaacgcc agcaacgcgg cctttttacg gttcctggcc ttttgctggc cttttgctca
     2041 catgttcttt cctgcgttat cccctgattc tgtggataac cgtattaccg cctttgagtg
     2101 agctgatacc gctcgccgca gccgaacgac cgagcgcagc gagtcagtga gcgaggaagc
     2161 ggaagagcgc ccaatacgca aaccgcctct ccccgcgcgt tggccgattc attaatcact
     2221 ctgtggtctc aaatggcaga aaaggcctgt ataaaacgac ttcaaaagga atatagagca
     2281 ctttgcaagg aaccagtctc ccatgttgtt gctcgtcctt ccccaaatga cattctcgag
     2341 tggcattatg tgctggaagg cagtgaggga acaccttttg caggtggatt ttactatgga
     2401 aagatcaagt ttcctcccga gtatccttac aagccaccag ggattacaat gactacacca
     2461 aatggtcgat tcatgacaca gaagaaaatt tgtttatcta tgagtgattt tcatccagaa
     2521 agctggaatc cgatgtggtc tgtatcaagc atacttacag gacttctctc atttatgatg
     2581 gataccagtc cgacaactgg aagtgttaac actactgtaa ttgagaaaca acggttggct
     2641 aagtcatctc tcgctttcaa ttgtaaaacc ccagcatttc gaaagctatt tccagagtat
     2701 gtagagaagt acaaccagca gcaactagct gagcaagcta ccacacaact gacaacacca
     2761 gagtctcctc aaaagagcga taccaaagtc gagtcagaga aaaccatcga tccaacaaag
     2821 ggagattcag aaggtggctt gaaggagagg aaaaagaaca ataaacaggg attgccagcg
     2881 tggataatac tgttgctagt gtcggttttc ggtgtggtaa tggcgttgcc tctgcttcaa
     2941 ctgtgagctt tgagaccacg aa
//
