Features (pLannotate 1.2.2; 8 found; start..end, strand, type, name):
      1..86      +  rep_origin     RSF ori (fragment): Plasmids containing the RSF 1030 origin of replication can be propagated in E. coli cells that contain additional plasmids with compatible origins.
     88..137     +  CDS            lacI (fragment): lac repressor; lacI; The lac repressor binds to the lac operator to inhibit transcription in E. coli. This inhibition can be relieved by adding lactose or isopropyl-β-D-thiogalactopyranoside (IPTG).
    154..864     +  CDS            UBC34: UBC34_ARATH - Experimental evidence at transcript level: Swiss-Prot protein existence level 2. Accepts the ubiquitin from the E1 complex and catalyzes its covalent attachment to other proteins. From Arabidopsis thaliana (Mouse-ear cress).
    993..1097    +  promoter       AmpR promoter: bla
   1088..1168    -  CDS            int (fragment): INT2_ECOLX - Protein inferred from homology: Swiss-Prot protein existence level 3. Putative integrase believed to be involved in the insertion of antibiotic resistance genes into plasmids and transposons. From Escherichia coli.
   1256..1312    +  CDS            GmR (fragment): gentamycin acetyltransferase; aacC1; confers resistance to gentamycin
   1319..2107    +  CDS            aadA: S3AD_ECOLX - Experimental evidence at protein level: Swiss-Prot protein existence level 1. Mediates bacterial resistance to the antibiotics streptomycin and spectinomycin. From Escherichia coli.
   2281..2869    +  rep_origin     ori: high-copy-number ColE1/pMB1/pBR322/pUC origin of replication
>Addgene plasmid #104699 | pUG-UBC34 | addgene full sequence | sequence record 206199 | Addgene NGS Result
CCGTATTACCGCCTTTGAGTGAGCTGATACCGCTCGCCGCAGCCGAACGACCGAGCGCAGCGAGTCAGTG
AGCGAGGAAGCGGAAGAGCGCCCAATACGCAAACCGCCTCTCCCCGCGCGTTGGCCGATTCATTAATCAC
TCTGTGGTCTCAAATGGCAGAAAAGGCCTGTATAAAACGACTTCAAAAGGAATATAGAGCACTTTGCAAG
GAACCAGTCTCCCATGTTGTTGCTCGTCCTTCCCCAAATGACATTCTCGAGTGGCATTATGTGCTGGAAG
GCAGTGAGGGAACACCTTTTGCAGGTGGATTTTACTATGGAAAGATCAAGTTTCCTCCCGAGTATCCTTA
CAAGCCACCAGGGATTACAATGACTACACCAAATGGTCGATTCATGACACAGAAGAAAATTTGTTTATCT
ATGAGTGATTTTCATCCAGAAAGCTGGAATCCGATGTGGTCTGTATCAAGCATACTTACAGGACTTCTCT
CATTTATGATGGATACCAGTCCGACAACTGGAAGTGTTAACACTACTGTAATTGAGAAACAACGGTTGGC
TAAGTCATCTCTCGCTTTCAATTGTAAAACCCCAGCATTTCGAAAGCTATTTCCAGAGTATGTAGAGAAG
TACAACCAGCAGCAACTAGCTGAGCAAGCTACCACACAACTGACAACACCAGAGTCTCCTCAAAAGAGCG
ATACCAAAGTCGAGTCAGAGAAAACCATCGATCCAACAAAGGGAGATTCAGAAGGTGGCTTGAAGGAGAG
GAAAAAGAACAATAAACAGGGATTGCCAGCGTGGATAATACTGTTGCTAGTGTCGGTTTTCGGTGTGGTA
ATGGCGTTGCCTCTGCTTCAACTGTGAGCTTTGAGACCACGAAGTGGCTCTTCAGTGGACGAAAGGGCCT
CGTGATACGCCTATTTTTATAGGTTAATGTCATGATAATAATGGTTTCTTAGACGTCAGGTGGCACTTTT
CGGGGAAATGTGCGCGGAACCCCTATTTGTTTATTTTTCTAAATACATTCAAATATGTATCCGCTCATGA
GACAATAACCCTGATAAATGCTTCAATAATATTGAAAAAGGAAGAGTATGCGCTCACGCAACTGGTCCAG
AACCTTGACCGAACGCAGCGGTGGTAACGGCGCAGTGGCGGTTTTCATGGCTTGTTATGACTGTTTTTTT
TTGGGGTACAGTCTATGCCTCGGGCATCCAAGCAGCAAGCGCGTTACGCCGTGGGTCGATGTTTGATGTT
ATGGAGCAGCAACGATGTTACGCAGCAGGGCAGTCGCCCTAAAACAAAGTTAAACATCATGAGGGAAGCG
GTGATCGCCGAAGTATCGACTCAACTATCAGAGGTAGTTGGCGTCATCGAGCGCCATCTCGAACCGACGT
TGCTGGCCGTACATTTGTACGGCTCCGCAGTGGATGGCGGCCTGAAGCCACACAGCGATATTGATTTGCT
GGTTACGGTGACCGTAAGGCTTGATGAAACAACGCGGCGAGCTTTGATCAACGACCTTTTGGAAACTTCG
GCTTCCCCTGGAGAGAGCGAGATTCTCCGCGCTGTAGAAGTCACCATTGTTGTGCACGACGACATCATTC
CGTGGCGTTATCCAGCTAAGCGCGAACTGCAATTTGGAGAATGGCAGCGCAATGACATTCTTGCAGGTAT
CTTCGAGCCAGCCACGATCGACATTGATCTGGCTATCTTGCTGACAAAAGCAAGAGAACATAGCGTTGCC
TTGGTAGGTCCAGCGGCGGAGGAACTCTTTGATCCGGTTCCTGAACAGGATCTATTTGAGGCGCTAAATG
AAACCTTAACGCTATGGAACTCGCCGCCCGACTGGGCTGGCGATGAGCGAAATGTAGTGCTTACGTTGTC
CCGCATTTGGTACAGCGCAGTAACCGGCAAAATCGCGCCGAAGGATGTCGCTGCCGACTGGGCAATGGAG
CGCCTGCCGGCCCAGTATCAGCCCGTCATACTTGAAGCTAGACAGGCTTATCTTGGACAAGAAGAAGATC
GCTTGGCCTCGCGCGCAGATCAGTTGGAAGAATTTGTCCATTACGTAAAAGGCGAGATCACCAAGGTAGT
CGGCAAATAACTGTCAGACCAAGTTTACTCATATATACTTTAGATTGATTTAAAACTTCATTTTTAATTT
AAAAGGATCTAGGTGAAGATCCTTTTTGATAATCTCATGACCAAAATCCCTTAACGTGAGTTTTCGTTCC
ACTGAGCGTCAGACCCCGTAGAAAAGATCAAAGGATCTTCTTGAGATCCTTTTTTTCTGCGCGTAATCTG
CTGCTTGCAAACAAAAAAACCACCGCTACCAGCGGTGGTTTGTTTGCCGGATCAAGAGCTACCAACTCTT
TTTCCGAAGGTAACTGGCTTCAGCAGAGCGCAGATACCAAATACTGTTCTTCTAGTGTAGCCGTAGTTAG
GCCACCACTTCAAGAACTCTGTAGCACCGCCTACATACCTCGCTCTGCTAATCCTGTTACCAGTGGCTGC
TGCCAGTGGCGATAAGTCGTGTCTTACCGGGTTGGACTCAAGACGATAGTTACCGGATAAGGCGCAGCGG
TCGGGCTGAACGGGGGGTTCGTGCACACAGCCCAGCTTGGAGCGAACGACCTACACCGAACTGAGATACC
TACAGCGTGAGCTATGAGAAAGCGCCACGCTTCCCGAAGGGAGAAAGGCGGACAGGTATCCGGTAAGCGG
CAGGGTCGGAACAGGAGAGCGCACGAGGGAGCTTCCAGGGGGAAACGCCTGGTATCTTTATAGTCCTGTC
GGGTTTCGCCACCTCTGACTTGAGCGTCGATTTTTGTGATGCTCGTCAGGGGGGCGGAGCCTATGGAAAA
ACGCCAGCAACGCGGCCTTTTTACGGTTCCTGGCCTTTTGCTGGCCTTTTGCTCACATGTTCTTTCCTGC
GTTATCCCCTGATTCTGTGGATAA
